Addgene plasmid #212006: Talin1(ΔR4-12)-mCherry
Purpose: Expression of mouse talin1 (1-913 + 2296-2541)-mCherry in mammalian cells
Depositing lab: Vesa Hytönen. Depositing organization: Tampere University, BioMediTech. Publication: Talin-mediated force transmission and talin rod domain unfolding independently regulate adhesion signaling. Rahikainen R, Ohman T, Turkki P, Varjosalo M, Hytonen VP. J Cell Sci. 2019 Apr 3;132(7):jcs226514. doi: 10.1242/jcs.226514. PubMed 30837291.
Backbone
  Vector backbone: pEGFP-C1
  Backbone manufacturer: Clontech
  Backbone size w/o insert (bp): 3962
  Total vector size (bp): 8150
  Modifications to backbone: N-terminal EGFP removed
  Vector type: Mammalian Expression
  Selectable markers: Neomycin (select with G418)
Growth in bacteria
  Bacterial resistance: Kanamycin, 50 μg/mL
  Growth temperature: 37°C
  Growth strain: DH5alpha
  Copy number: High Copy
Gene/Insert
  Gene/Insert name: Talin1(ΔR4-12)-mCherry
  Species: M. musculus (mouse)
  Insert size (bp): 4188
  GenBank ID: CAA39588.1
  Entrez Gene: Tln1 (a.k.a. Tln)
  Promoter: CMV
  Tag / fusion protein: mCherry fluorescent protein (C terminal on insert)
  Cloning method: Unknown
  Sequencing primers: 5′ acgcaaatgggcggtagg; 3′ GATGAGTTTGGACAAACCAC
Terms and licenses: Academic/Nonprofit Terms; Industry Terms: Not Available to Industry
How to cite: Talin1(ΔR4-12)-mCherry was a gift from Vesa Hytönen (Addgene plasmid # 212006 ; http://n2t.net/addgene:212006 ; RRID:Addgene_212006)
