[The description below was written by a language model from this plasmid's Addgene catalogue record and pLannotate feature annotations shown in this document.]
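Description:
Talin1(ΔR4-12)-mCherry is a mammalian expression plasmid of about 8.15 kb built on the Clontech pEGFP-C1 backbone, from which the original N-terminal EGFP has been removed. It replicates in E. coli from a high-copy ColE1/pUC-type origin and also carries an f1 phage origin. A single NeoR/KanR (Tn5 aminoglycoside phosphotransferase) gene serves both hosts. The bacterial bla-type promoter drives it for kanamycin selection, and the SV40 enhancer/early promoter, paired with an HSV TK polyadenylation signal, drives it for G418 selection of transfected mammalian cells.

The payload is a truncated mouse talin1 (Tln1) consisting of residues 1–913 joined directly to residues 2296–2541, so that rod subdomains R4 through R12 are deleted. mCherry, a monomeric red fluorescent protein, is fused to its C terminus. Expression is driven by the human CMV immediate-early enhancer and promoter and terminated by the SV40 poly(A) signal. The automated annotation labels the talin coding region as a fragment matching chicken TLN1 and covers only part of the open reading frame upstream of mCherry. This reflects a best database match to a conserved homologue, since the catalogue entry states the insert is of mouse origin. The short hits to large T antigen, ble and bGH poly(A) are likewise partial matches, most likely to backbone sequence rather than functional elements.

The plasmid is intended for expressing a fluorescently trackable, shortened talin in mammalian cells. The associated study concerns how talin-mediated force transmission and talin rod domain unfolding each contribute to adhesion signalling, and a rod-deletion variant like this one fits that purpose.
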