Features (pLannotate 1.2.2; 15 found; start..end, strand, type, name):
     61..364     +  enhancer       CMV enhancer: human cytomegalovirus immediate early enhancer
    365..568     +  promoter       CMV promoter: human cytomegalovirus (CMV) immediate early promoter
    610..3570    +  CDS            TLN1 (fragment): TLN1_CHICK - Also known as TLN. Experimental evidence at protein level: Swiss-Prot protein existence level 1. Probably involved in connections of major cytoskeletal structures to the plasma membrane. Talin is a high molecular weight cytoskeletal protein concentrated at regions of cell-substratum contact and, in lymphocytes, at cell-cell contacts. From Gallus gallus (Chicken).
   4087..4794    +  CDS            mCherry: mCherry is a basic (constitutively fluorescent) red fluorescent protein published in 2004, derived from Discosoma sp.. It is reported to be a very rapidly-maturing monomer with low acid sensitivity.
   4797..4819    +  misc_feature   MCS (fragment): multiple cloning site
   4831..4915    +  CDS            large T antigen (fragment): large T antigen from SV40 (simian virus 40)
   4938..5059    +  polyA_signal   SV40 poly(A) signal: SV40 polyadenylation signal
   5093..5521    -  rep_origin     f1 ori (sequence partly withheld): f1 bacteriophage origin of replication; arrow indicates direction of (+) strand synthesis
   5548..5652    +  promoter       AmpR promoter: bla
   5654..6011    +  promoter       SV40 promoter: SV40 enhancer and early promoter
   6046..6840    +  CDS            NeoR/KanR: aminoglycoside phosphotransferase from Tn5; aph(3')-II (or nptII); confers resistance to neomycin, kanamycin, and G418 (Geneticin®)
   6861..7013    +  CDS            ble (fragment): BLE_KLEPN - Experimental evidence at protein level: Swiss-Prot protein existence level 1. Binding protein with a strong affinity to the bleomycin family of antibiotics. Binds to CL990; an antimitotic-antibiotic compound. From Klebsiella pneumoniae.
   7072..7119    +  polyA_signal   HSV TK poly(A) signal: herpes simplex virus thymidine kinase polyadenylation signal (Cole and Stacy, 1985)
   7210..7226    -  polyA_signal   bGH poly(A) signal (fragment): bovine growth hormone polyadenylation signal
   7448..8036    +  rep_origin     ori: high-copy-number ColE1/pMB1/pBR322/pUC origin of replication
>Addgene plasmid #212006 | Talin1(ΔR4-12)-mCherry | addgene full sequence | sequence record 423004 | Addgene NGS Result
TAGTTATTAATAGTAATCAATTACGGGGTCATTAGTTCATAGCCCATATATGGAGTTCCGCGTTACATAA
CTTACGGTAAATGGCCCGCCTGGCTGACCGCCCAACGACCCCCGCCCATTGACGTCAATAATGACGTATG
TTCCCATAGTAACGCCAATAGGGACTTTCCATTGACGTCAATGGGTGGAGTATTTACGGTAAACTGCCCA
CTTGGCAGTACATCAAGTGTATCATATGCCAAGTACGCCCCCTATTGACGTCAATGACGGTAAATGGCCC
GCCTGGCATTATGCCCAGTACATGACCTTATGGGACTTTCCTACTTGGCAGTACATCTACGTATTAGTCA
TCGCTATTACCATGGTGATGCGGTTTTGGCAGTACATCAATGGGCGTGGATAGCGGTTTGACTCACGGGG
ATTTCCAAGTCTCCACCCCATTGACGTCAATGGGAGTTTGTTTTGGCACCAAAATCAACGGGACTTTCCA
AAATGTCGTAACAACTCCGCCCCATTGACGCAAATGGGCGGTAGGCGTGTACGGTGGGAGGTCTATATAA
GCAGAGCTGGTTTAGTGAACCGTCAGATCCGCTAGCGCTACCGGTCACCATGGTTGCGCTTTCGCTGAAG
ATTAGCATTGGGAATGTGGTGAAGACGATGCAATTTGAGCCATCTACCATGGTGTACGACGCCTGCCGCA
TGATTCGTGAGCGGATCCCAGAGGCCCTGGCTGGCCCTCCCAACGACTTTGGGCTCTTTCTGTCAGATGA
TGACCCCAAAAAAGGCATCTGGCTAGAGGCTGGGAAAGCTTTGGACTACTACATGCTCCGAAATGGGGAC
ACCATGGAGTACAGAAAAAAGCAGAGACCCCTGAAGATCCGGATGTTAGACGGAACGGTGAAGACTATCA
TGGTGGATGACTCCAAGACCGTCACAGACATGCTCATGACCATTTGTGCCCGAATTGGTATCACCAACCA
TGATGAGTATTCACTGGTTCGAGAGCTGATGGAAGAAAAGAAAGATGAGGGGACAGGGACCCTGAGAAAA
GACAAGACCCTACTGCGAGATGAAAAGAAGATGGAGAAGCTAAAGCAGAAGTTGCACACAGACGATGAGT
TGAACTGGCTGGACCATGGGCGGACACTGAGGGAACAGGGAGTGGAAGAGCATGAGACGTTGCTGCTGCG
GAGAAAGTTCTTCTACTCAGACCAGAATGTGGATTCCCGAGACCCTGTACAGCTGAACCTTCTCTATGTG
CAGGCACGAGATGACATCCTGAATGGCTCCCATCCTGTCTCCTTTGACAAGGCCTGTGAATTTGCAGGCT
TCCAGTGCCAGATCCAGTTTGGACCTCACAATGAACAGAAGCACAAGGCTGGCTTCCTTGACCTGAAGGA
CTTCCTGCCCAAGGAGTATGTGAAGCAGAAGGGAGAGCGTAAGATCTTTCAGGCACACAAGAATTGTGGG
CAGATGAGTGAAATTGAGGCCAAGGTACGCTACGTGAAGCTGGCCCGTTCCCTCAAGACTTACGGTGTCT
CCTTCTTCCTAGTCAAGGAAAAGATGAAGGGGAAGAATAAACTGGTGCCCAGGCTGTTGGGCATCACTAA
GGAGTGTGTGATGCGTGTGGATGAGAAGACCAAGGAGGTGATTCAGGAATGGAGCCTCACCAACATCAAA
CGCTGGGCTGCCTCTCCCAAGAGCTTTACTCTGGACTTTGGAGACTATCAGGATGGCTACTACTCAGTAC
AGACGACAGAAGGCGAGCAGATCGCACAGCTCATTGCTGGCTACATAGATATCATCCTTAAGAAGAAAAA
AAGCAAGGACCATTTTGGGCTGGAGGGAGATGAAGAGTCTACTATGTTGGAGGACTCAGTGTCTCCCAAA
AAGTCAACAGTCCTTCAGCAGCAGTACAACCGAGTGGGGAAAGTGGAGCACGGCTCTGTGGCTCTGCCAG
CCATCATGCGCTCTGGAGCCTCTGGTCCTGAGAATTTCCAGGTGGGGAGCATGCCACCTGCCCAGCAGCA
GATCACCAGTGGCCAGATGCACCGAGGACACATGCCACCTCTGACTTCAGCCCAGCAGGCGCTCACTGGA
ACCATTAACTCCAGCATGCAGGCTGTGCAGGCTGCCCAGGCCACTCTGGATGACTTTGAGACTCTACCCC
CTCTTGGCCAGGATGCTGCCTCCAAAGCTTGGCGTAAGAACAAGATGGATGAATCAAAGCATGAGATCCA
CTCCCAGGTAGATGCCATCACAGCTGGCACTGCCTCTGTGGTAAACCTGACAGCAGGAGATCCTGCAGAG
ACAGACTATACAGCAGTGGGCTGTGCAGTCACCACCATCTCTTCCAACCTGACGGAGATGTCCCGTGGGG
TGAAGCTATTGGCTGCCCTGCTGGAGGATGAAGGCGGCAATGGCCGGCCCCTTCTGCAAGCAGCAAAGGG
CCTTGCAGGGGCTGTGTCGGAACTGCTTCGCAGTGCTCAGCCCGCCAGCGCTGAGCCTCGTCAGAACCTG
CTGCAGGCAGCCGGGAACGTGGGCCAGGCCAGTGGGGAGCTGTTGCAGCAAATTGGGGAAAGTGACACTG
ACCCCCACTTCCAGGATGTTCTAATGCAGCTAGCAAACGCAGTGGCAAGTGCTGCAGCCGCCCTGGTCCT
CAAGGCCAAGAGTGTGGCCCAGCGCACAGAGGATTCCGGGCTTCAGACCCAAGTGATTGCTGCAGCTACG
CAATGTGCTCTGTCCACTTCCCAGCTGGTGGCCTGTACCAAGGTGGTAGCACCTACAATCAGCTCACCTG
TGTGCCAAGAACAGCTAGTCGAGGCTGGGCGACTGGTGGCCAAAGCTGTGGAGGGCTGTGTGTCTGCCTC
GCAAGCAGCTACAGAAGATGGACAGCTGCTTCGAGGGGTAGGAGCAGCAGCCACGGCTGTCACCCAGGCC
CTCAATGAGCTGCTGCAGCACGTGAAGGCCCACGCCACCGGAGCTGGGCCTGCCGGTCGGTATGACCAAG
CCACTGATACCATCCTCACCGTCACTGAAAACATCTTCAGCTCCATGGGTGATGCTGGGGAGATGGTGCG
CCAGGCCCGCATCCTGGCCCAAGCCACCTCAGACCTGGTCAATGCTATCAAGGCCGATGCTGAGGGGGAG
AGTGATCTGGAGAACTCTAGAAAGCTCCTGAGTGCTGCCAAGATCCTCGCTGATGCCACCGCCAAGATGG
TGGAGGCGGCCAAGGGAGCAGCCGCCCACCCTGACAGTGAGGAACAGCAGCAGCGACTGCGTGAAGCAGC
TGAGGGGCTTCGCATGGCCACCAATGCAGCTGCGCAGAACGCCATCAAGAAGAAGTTGGTCGACCCAGAG
GACCCTACTGTCATTGCTGAGAATGAGCTCTTGGGAGCCGCAGCCGCCATCGAGGCTGCAGCCAAGAAGC
TGGAGCAGCTGAAGCCCAGGGCCAAACCCAAGGAGGCGGATGAGTCCTTGAACTTTGAGGAACAAATCCT
AGAAGCTGCCAAGTCCATCGCTGCAGCCACCAGTGCACTGGTAAAGGCTGCGTCAGCAGCCCAGAGGGAG
CTGGTGGCTCAAGGAAAGGTGGGCGCCATTCCAGCCAATGCACTGGATGATGGGCAGTGGTCGCAGGGCC
TCATTTCCGCTGCCCGTATGGTGGCTGCGGCCACCAACAATCTGTGTGAAGCAGCTAACGCAGCTGTCCA
GGGCCATGCTAGCCAGGAGAAACTCATTTCCTCAGCCAAGCAAGTAGCTGCCTCCACAGCTCAGCTCCTG
GTAGCTTGCAAGGTCAAAGCAGATCAGGACTCTGAGGCAATGAAACGGCTCCAGGCTGCTGGCAATGCAG
TGAAGAGGGCCTCAGATAACCTGGTAAAGGCGGCCCAGAAAGCTGCAGCCTTCGAAGACCAGGAGAATGA
GACGGTGGTGGTGAAGGAGAAAATGGTTGGGGGCATTGCCCAGATTATCGCAGCACAGGAAGAGATGCTT
CGGAAGGAACGAGAGCTGGAAGAGGCTCGGAAAAAGCTCGCCCAGATCCGGCAGCAGCAGTACAAGTTCT
TGCCTTCAGAGCTTCGAGACGAGCACATGGTGAGCAAGGGCGAGGAGGATAACATGGCCATCATCAAGGA
GTTCATGCGCTTCAAGGTGCACATGGAGGGCTCCGTGAACGGCCACGAGTTCGAGATCGAGGGCGAGGGC
GAGGGCCGCCCCTACGAGGGCACCCAGACCGCCAAGCTGAAGGTGACCAAGGGTGGCCCCCTGCCCTTCG
CCTGGGACATCCTGTCCCCTCAGTTCATGTACGGCTCCAAGGCCTACGTGAAGCACCCCGCCGACATCCC
CGACTACTTGAAGCTGTCCTTCCCCGAGGGCTTCAAGTGGGAGCGCGTGATGAACTTCGAGGACGGCGGC
GTGGTGACCGTGACCCAGGACTCCTCCCTGCAGGACGGCGAGTTCATCTACAAGGTGAAGCTGCGCGGCA
CCAACTTCCCCTCCGACGGCCCCGTAATGCAGAAGAAGACCATGGGCTGGGAGGCCTCCTCCGAGCGGAT
GTACCCCGAGGACGGCGCCCTGAAGGGCGAGATCAAGCAGAGGCTGAAGCTGAAGGACGGCGGCCACTAC
GACGCTGAGGTCAAGACCACCTACAAGGCCAAGAAGCCCGTGCAGCTGCCCGGCGCCTACAACGTCAACA
TCAAGTTGGACATCACCTCCCACAACGAGGACTACACCATCGTGGAACAGTACGAACGCGCCGAGGGCCG
CCACTCCACCGGCGGCATGGACGAGCTGTACAAGTAACCGCGGGCCCGGGATCCACCGGATCTAGATAAC
TGATCATAATCAGCCATACCACATTTGTAGAGGTTTTACTTGCTTTAAAAAACCTCCCACACCTCCCCCT
GAACCTGAAACATAAAATGAATGCAATTGTTGTTGTTAACTTGTTTATTGCAGCTTATAATGGTTACAAA
TAAAGCAATAGCATCACAAATTTCACAAATAAAGCATTTTTTTCACTGCATTCTAGTTGTGGTTTGTCCA
AACTCATCAATGTATCTTAACGCGTAAATTGTAAGCGTTAATATTTTGTTAAAATTCGCGTTAAATTTTT
GTTAAATCAGCTCATTTTTTAACCAATAGGCCGAAATCGGCAAAATCCCTTATAAATCAAAAGAATAGAC
CGAGATAGGGT
[37 nt withheld, positions 5192-5228]
AAAGAACGTGGACTCCAACGTCAAAGG
[49 nt withheld, positions 5256-5304]
T
[91 nt withheld, positions 5306-5396]
G
[124 nt withheld, positions 5398-5521]
CAGGTGGCACTTTTCGGGGAAATGTGCGCGGAACCCCTATTTGTTTATTTTTCTAAATACATTCAAATAT
GTATCCGCTCATGAGACAATAACCCTGATAAATGCTTCAATAATATTGAAAAAGGAAGAGTCCTGAGGCG
GAAAGAACCAGCTGTGGAATGTGTGTCAGTTAGGGTGTGGAAAGTCCCCAGGCTCCCCAGCAGGCAGAAG
TATGCAAAGCATGCATCTCAATTAGTCAGCAACCAGGTGTGGAAAGTCCCCAGGCTCCCCAGCAGGCAGA
AGTATGCAAAGCATGCATCTCAATTAGTCAGCAACCATAGTCCCGCCCCTAACTCCGCCCATCCCGCCCC
TAACTCCGCCCAGTTCCGCCCATTCTCCGCCCCATGGCTGACTAATTTTTTTTATTTATGCAGAGGCCGA
GGCCGCCTCGGCCTCTGAGCTATTCCAGAAGTAGTGAGGAGGCTTTTTTGGAGGCCTAGGCTTTTGCAAA
GATCGATCAAGAGACAGGATGAGGATCGTTTCGCATGATTGAACAAGATGGATTGCACGCAGGTTCTCCG
GCCGCTTGGGTGGAGAGGCTATTCGGCTATGACTGGGCACAACAGACAATCGGCTGCTCTGATGCCGCCG
TGTTCCGGCTGTCAGCGCAGGGGCGCCCGGTTCTTTTTGTCAAGACCGACCTGTCCGGTGCCCTGAATGA
ACTGCAAGACGAGGCAGCGCGGCTATCGTGGCTGGCCACGACGGGCGTTCCTTGCGCAGCTGTGCTCGAC
GTTGTCACTGAAGCGGGAAGGGACTGGCTGCTATTGGGCGAAGTGCCGGGGCAGGATCTCCTGTCATCTC
ACCTTGCTCCTGCCGAGAAAGTATCCATCATGGCTGATGCAATGCGGCGGCTGCATACGCTTGATCCGGC
TACCTGCCCATTCGACCACCAAGCGAAACATCGCATCGAGCGAGCACGTACTCGGATGGAAGCCGGTCTT
GTCGATCAGGATGATCTGGACGAAGAGCATCAGGGGCTCGCGCCAGCCGAACTGTTCGCCAGGCTCAAGG
CGAGCATGCCCGACGGCGAGGATCTCGTCGTGACCCATGGCGATGCCTGCTTGCCGAATATCATGGTGGA
AAATGGCCGCTTTTCTGGATTCATCGACTGTGGCCGGCTGGGTGTGGCGGACCGCTATCAGGACATAGCG
TTGGCTACCCGTGATATTGCTGAAGAGCTTGGCGGCGAATGGGCTGACCGCTTCCTCGTGCTTTACGGTA
TCGCCGCTCCCGATTCGCAGCGCATCGCCTTCTATCGCCTTCTTGACGAGTTCTTCTGAGCGGGACTCTG
GGGTTCGAAATGACCGACCAAGCGACGCCCAACCTGCCATCACGAGATTTCGATTCCACCGCCGCCTTCT
ATGAAAGGTTGGGCTTCGGAATCGTTTTCCGGGACGCCGGCTGGATGATCCTCCAGCGCGGGGATCTCAT
GCTGGAGTTCTTCGCCCACCCTAGGGGGAGGCTAACTGAAACACGGAAGGAGACAATACCGGAAGGAACC
CGCGCTATGACGGCAATAAAAAGACAGAATAAAACGCACGGTGTTGGGTCGTTTGTTCATAAACGCGGGG
TTCGGTCCCAGGGCTGGCACTCTGTCGATACCCCACCGAGACCCCATTGGGGCCAATACGCCCGCGTTTC
TTCCTTTTCCCCACCCCACCCCCCAAGTTCGGGTGAAGGCCCAGGGCTCGCAGCCAACGTCGGGGCGGCA
GGCCCTGCCATAGCCTCAGGTTACTCATATATACTTTAGATTGATTTAAAACTTCATTTTTAATTTAAAA
GGATCTAGGTGAAGATCCTTTTTGATAATCTCATGACCAAAATCCCTTAACGTGAGTTTTCGTTCCACTG
AGCGTCAGACCCCGTAGAAAAGATCAAAGGATCTTCTTGAGATCCTTTTTTTCTGCGCGTAATCTGCTGC
TTGCAAACAAAAAAACCACCGCTACCAGCGGTGGTTTGTTTGCCGGATCAAGAGCTACCAACTCTTTTTC
CGAAGGTAACTGGCTTCAGCAGAGCGCAGATACCAAATACTGTTCTTCTAGTGTAGCCGTAGTTAGGCCA
CCACTTCAAGAACTCTGTAGCACCGCCTACATACCTCGCTCTGCTAATCCTGTTACCAGTGGCTGCTGCC
AGTGGCGATAAGTCGTGTCTTACCGGGTTGGACTCAAGACGATAGTTACCGGATAAGGCGCAGCGGTCGG
GCTGAACGGGGGGTTCGTGCACACAGCCCAGCTTGGAGCGAACGACCTACACCGAACTGAGATACCTACA
GCGTGAGCTATGAGAAAGCGCCACGCTTCCCGAAGGGAGAAAGGCGGACAGGTATCCGGTAAGCGGCAGG
GTCGGAACAGGAGAGCGCACGAGGGAGCTTCCAGGGGGAAACGCCTGGTATCTTTATAGTCCTGTCGGGT
TTCGCCACCTCTGACTTGAGCGTCGATTTTTGTGATGCTCGTCAGGGGGGCGGAGCCTATGGAAAAACGC
CAGCAACGCGGCCTTTTTACGGTTCCTGGCCTTTTGCTGGCCTTTTGCTCACATGTTCTTTCCTGCGTTA
TCCCCTGATTCTGTGGATAACCGTATTACCGCCATGCAT
